>Addgene plasmid #92035 | CRY-Gal∆DD (B1013) | addgene full sequence | sequence record 183927 | Addgene NGS Result
AGTTATTAATAGTAATCAATTACGGGGTCATTAGTTCATAGCCCATATATGGAGTTCCGCGTTACATAAC
TTACGGTAAATGGCCCGCCTGGCTGACCGCCCAACGACCCCCGCCCATTGACGTCAATAATGACGTATGT
TCCCATAGTAACGCCAATAGGGACTTTCCATTGACGTCAATGGGTGGAGTATTTACGGTAAACTGCCCAC
TTGGCAGTACATCAAGTGTATCATATGCCAAGTACGCCCCCTATTGACGTCAATGACGGTAAATGGCCCG
CCTGGCATTATGCCCAGTACATGACCTTATGGGACTTTCCTACTTGGCAGTACATCTACGTATTAGTCAT
CGCTATTACCATGGTGATGCGGTTTTGGCAGTACATCAATGGGCGTGGATAGCGGTTTGACTCACGGGGA
TTTCCAAGTCTCCACCCCATTGACGTCAATGGGAGTTTGTTTTGGCACCAAAATCAACGGGACTTTCCAA
AATGTCGTAACAACTCCGCCCCATTGACGCAAATGGGCGGTAGGCGTGTACGGTGGGAGGTCTATATAAG
CAGAGCTGGTTTAGTGAACCGTCAGATCCGCTAGCGCTACCGGTCGCCACCATGGTGAGCAAGGGCGAGG
AGGATAACATGGCCATCATCAAGGAGTTCATGCGCTTCAAGGTGCACATGGAGGGCTCCGTGAACGGCCA
CGAGTTCGAGATCGAGGGCGAGGGCGAGGGCCGCCCCTACGAGGGCACCCAGACCGCCAAGCTGAAGGTG
ACCAAGGGTGGCCCCCTGCCCTTCGCCTGGGACATCCTGTCCCCTCAGTTCATGTACGGCTCCAAGGCCT
ACGTGAAGCACCCCGCCGACATCCCCGACTACTTGAAGCTGTCCTTCCCCGAGGGCTTCAAGTGGGAGCG
CGTGATGAACTTCGAGGACGGCGGCGTGGTGACCGTGACCCAGGACTCCTCCCTGCAGGACGGCGAGTTC
ATCTACAAGGTGAAGCTGCGCGGCACCAACTTCCCCTCCGACGGCCCCGTAATGCAGAAGAAGACCATGG
GCTGGGAGGCCTCCTCCGAGCGGATGTACCCCGAGGACGGCGCCCTGAAGGGCGAGATCAAGCAGAGGCT
GAAGCTGAAGGACGGCGGCCACTACGACGCTGAGGTCAAGACCACCTACAAGGCCAAGAAGCCCGTGCAG
CTGCCCGGCGCCTACAACGTCAACATCAAGTTGGACATCACCTCCCACAACGAGGACTACACCATCGTGG
AACAGTACGAACGCGCCGAGGGCCGCCACTCCACCGGCGGCATGGACGAGCTGTACAAGTGTGGCGGCTA
GTACTCCGGTATTGCGGTACCCTTGTACGCCTGTTTTATACTCCCTTCCCGTAACTTAGACGCACAAAAC
CAAGTTCAATAGAAGGGGGTACAAACCAGTACCACCACGAACAAGCACTTCTGTTTCCCCGGTGATGTCG
TATAGACTGCTTGCGTGGTTGAAAGCGACGGATCCGTTATCCGCTTATGTACTTCGAGAAGCCCAGTACC
ACCTCGGAATCTTCGATGCGTTGCGCTCAGCACTCAACCCCAGAGTGTAGCTTAGGCTGATGAGTCTGGA
CATCCCTCACCGGTGACGGTGGTCCAGGCTGCGTTGGCGGCCTACCTATGGCTAACGCCATGGGACGCTA
GTTGTGAACAAGGTGTGAAGAGCCTATTGAGCTACATAAGAATCCTCCGGCCCCTGAATGCGGCTAATCC
CAACCTCGGAGCAGGTGGTCACAAACCAGTGATTGGCCTGTCGTAACGCGCAAGTCCGTGGCGGAACCGA
CTACTTTGGGTGTCCGTGTTTCCTTTTATTTTATTGTGGCTGCTTATGGTGACAATCACAGATTGTTATC
ATAAAGCGAATTGGATAGGATCAAGCTTATCGATACCGTCGACCTCGAGCTCGCCACCATGAAGATGGAC
AAAAAGACTATAGTTTGGTTTAGAAGAGACCTAAGGATTGAGGATAATCCTGCATTAGCAGCAGCTGCTC
ACGAAGGATCTGTTTTTCCTGTCTTCATTTGGTGTCCTGAAGAAGAAGGACAGTTTTATCCTGGAAGAGC
TTCAAGATGGTGGATGAAACAATCACTTGCTCACTTATCTCAATCCTTGAAGGCTCTTGGATCTGACCTC
ACTTTAATCAAAACCCACAACACGATTTCAGCGATCTTGGATTGTATCCGCGTTACCGGTGCTACAAAAG
TCGTCTTTAACCACCTCTATGATCCTGTTTCGTTAGTTCGGGACCATACCGTAAAGGAGAAGCTGGTGGA
ACGTGGGATCTCTGTGCAAAGCTACAATGGAGATCTATTGTATGAACCGTGGGAGATATACTGCGAAAAG
GGCAAACCTTTTACGAGTTTCAATTCTTACTGGAAGAAATGCTTAGATATGTCGATTGAATCCGTTATGC
TTCCTCCTCCTTGGCGGTTGATGCCAATAACTGCAGCGGCTGAAGCGATTTGGGCGTGTTCGATTGAAGA
ACTAGGGCTGGAGAATGAGGCCGAGAAACCGAGCAATGCGTTGTTAACTAGAGCTTGGTCTCCAGGATGG
AGCAATGCTGATAAGTTACTAAATGAGTTCATCGAGAAGCAGTTGATAGATTATGCAAAGAACAGCAAGA
AAGTTGTTGGGAATTCTACTTCACTACTTTCTCCGTATCTCCATTTCGGGGAAATAAGCGTCAGACACGT
TTTCCAGTGTGCCCGGATGAAACAAATTATATGGGCAAGAGATAAGAACAGTGAAGGAGAAGAAAGTGCA
GATCTTTTTCTTAGGGGAATCGGTTTAAGAGAGTATTCTCGGTATATATGTTTCAACTTCCCGTTTACTC
ACGAGCAATCGTTGTTGAGTCATCTTCGGTTTTTCCCTTGGGATGCTGATGTTGATAAGTTCAAGGCCTG
GAGACAAGGCAGGACCGGTTATCCGTTGGTGGATGCCGGAATGAGAGAGCTTTGGGCTACCGGATGGATG
CATAACAGAATAAGAGTGATTGTTTCAAGCTTTGCTGTGAAGTTTCTTCTCCTTCCATGGAAATGGGGAA
TGAAGTATTTCTGGGATACACTTTTGGATGCTGATTTGGAATGTGACATCCTTGGCTGGCAGTATATCTC
TGGGAGTATCCCCGATGGCCACGAGCTTGATCGCTTGGACAATCCCGCGTTACAAGGCGCCAAATATGAC
CCAGAAGGTGAGTACATAAGGCAATGGCTTCCCGAGCTTGCGAGATTGCCAACTGAATGGATCCATCATC
CATGGGACGCTCCTTTAACCGTACTCAAAGCTTCTGGTGTGGAACTCGGAACAAACTATGCGAAACCCAT
TGTAGACATCGACACAGCTCGTGAGCTACTAGCTAAAGCTATTTCAAGAACCCGTGAAGCACAGATCATG
ATCGGAGCAGCACCTGATGAGATTGTAGCAGATAGCTTCGAGGCCTTAGGGGCTAATACCATTAAAGAAC
CTGGTCTTTGCCCATCTGTGTCTTCTAATGACCAACAAGTACCTTCGGCTGTTCGTTACAACGGGTCAAA
GAGAGTGAAACCTGAGGAAGAAGAAGAGAGAGACATGAAGAAATCTAGGGGATTCGATGAAAGGGAGTTG
TTTTCGACTGCTGAATCTTCTTCTTCTTCGAGTGTGTTTTTCGTTTCGCAGTCTTGCTCGTTGGCATCAG
AAGGGAAGAATCTGGAAGGTATTCAAGATTCATCTGATCAGATTACTACAAGTTTGGGAAAAAATGGTTG
CAAAGGTGGCGGTGGCTCTGGAGGTGGTGGGTCCGGAGGAGGCGGCCGCATGAAGCTACTGTCTTCTATC
GAACAAGCATGCGATATTTGCCGACTTAAAAAGCTCAAGTGCTCCAAAGAAAAACCGAAGTGCGCCAAGT
GTCTGAAGAACAACTGGGAGTGTCGCTACTCTCCCAAAACCAAAAGGTCTCCGCTGACTAGGGCACATCT
GACAGAAGTGGAATCAAGGCTAGAAAGACTGGAATCTAGGGGATCCACCGGATCTAGATAACTGATCATA
ATCAGCCATACCACATTTGTAGAGGTTTTACTTGCTTTAAAAAACCTCCCACACCTCCCCCTGAACCTGA
AACATAAAATGAATGCAATTGTTGTTGTTAACTTGTTTATTGCAGCTTATAATGGTTACAAATAAAGCAA
TAGCATCACAAATTTCACAAATAAAGCATTTTTTTCACTGCATTCTAGTTGTGGTTTGTCCAAACTCATC
AATGTATCTTAAGGCGTAAATTGTAAGCGTTAATATTTTGTTAAAATTCGCGTTAAATTTTTGTTAAATC
AGCTCATTTTTTAACCAATAGGCCGAAATCGGCAAAATCCCTTATAAATCAAAAGAATAGACCGAGATAG
GGT
[37 nt withheld, positions 4414-4450]
AAAGAACGTGGACTCCAACGTCAAAGG
[49 nt withheld, positions 4478-4526]
T
[91 nt withheld, positions 4528-4618]
G
[124 nt withheld, positions 4620-4743]
CAGGTGGCACTTTTCGGGGAAATGTGCGCGGAACCCCTATTTGTTTATTTTTCTAAATACATTCAAATAT
GTATCCGCTCATGAGACAATAACCCTGATAAATGCTTCAATAATATTGAAAAAGGAAGAGTCCTGAGGCG
GAAAGAACCAGCTGTGGAATGTGTGTCAGTTAGGGTGTGGAAAGTCCCCAGGCTCCCCAGCAGGCAGAAG
TATGCAAAGCATGCATCTCAATTAGTCAGCAACCAGGTGTGGAAAGTCCCCAGGCTCCCCAGCAGGCAGA
AGTATGCAAAGCATGCATCTCAATTAGTCAGCAACCATAGTCCCGCCCCTAACTCCGCCCATCCCGCCCC
TAACTCCGCCCAGTTCCGCCCATTCTCCGCCCCATGGCTGACTAATTTTTTTTATTTATGCAGAGGCCGA
GGCCGCCTCGGCCTCTGAGCTATTCCAGAAGTAGTGAGGAGGCTTTTTTGGAGGCCTAGGCTTTTGCAAA
GATCGATCAAGAGACAGGATGAGGATCGTTTCGCATGATTGAACAAGATGGATTGCACGCAGGTTCTCCG
GCCGCTTGGGTGGAGAGGCTATTCGGCTATGACTGGGCACAACAGACAATCGGCTGCTCTGATGCCGCCG
TGTTCCGGCTGTCAGCGCAGGGGCGCCCGGTTCTTTTTGTCAAGACCGACCTGTCCGGTGCCCTGAATGA
ACTGCAAGACGAGGCAGCGCGGCTATCGTGGCTGGCCACGACGGGCGTTCCTTGCGCAGCTGTGCTCGAC
GTTGTCACTGAAGCGGGAAGGGACTGGCTGCTATTGGGCGAAGTGCCGGGGCAGGATCTCCTGTCATCTC
ACCTTGCTCCTGCCGAGAAAGTATCCATCATGGCTGATGCAATGCGGCGGCTGCATACGCTTGATCCGGC
TACCTGCCCATTCGACCACCAAGCGAAACATCGCATCGAGCGAGCACGTACTCGGATGGAAGCCGGTCTT
GTCGATCAGGATGATCTGGACGAAGAGCATCAGGGGCTCGCGCCAGCCGAACTGTTCGCCAGGCTCAAGG
CGAGCATGCCCGACGGCGAGGATCTCGTCGTGACCCATGGCGATGCCTGCTTGCCGAATATCATGGTGGA
AAATGGCCGCTTTTCTGGATTCATCGACTGTGGCCGGCTGGGTGTGGCGGACCGCTATCAGGACATAGCG
TTGGCTACCCGTGATATTGCTGAAGAGCTTGGCGGCGAATGGGCTGACCGCTTCCTCGTGCTTTACGGTA
TCGCCGCTCCCGATTCGCAGCGCATCGCCTTCTATCGCCTTCTTGACGAGTTCTTCTGAGCGGGACTCTG
GGGTTCGAAATGACCGACCAAGCGACGCCCAACCTGCCATCACGAGATTTCGATTCCACCGCCGCCTTCT
ATGAAAGGTTGGGCTTCGGAATCGTTTTCCGGGACGCCGGCTGGATGATCCTCCAGCGCGGGGATCTCAT
GCTGGAGTTCTTCGCCCACCCTAGGGGGAGGCTAACTGAAACACGGAAGGAGACAATACCGGAAGGAACC
CGCGCTATGACGGCAATAAAAAGACAGAATAAAACGCACGGTGTTGGGTCGTTTGTTCATAAACGCGGGG
TTCGGTCCCAGGGCTGGCACTCTGTCGATACCCCACCGAGACCCCATTGGGGCCAATACGCCCGCGTTTC
TTCCTTTTCCCCACCCCACCCCCCAAGTTCGGGTGAAGGCCCAGGGCTCGCAGCCAACGTCGGGGCGGCA
GGCCCTGCCATAGCCTCAGGTTACTCATATATACTTTAGATTGATTTAAAACTTCATTTTTAATTTAAAA
GGATCTAGGTGAAGATCCTTTTTGATAATCTCATGACCAAAATCCCTTAACGTGAGTTTTCGTTCCACTG
AGCGTCAGACCCCGTAGAAAAGATCAAAGGATCTTCTTGAGATCCTTTTTTTCTGCGCGTAATCTGCTGC
TTGCAAACAAAAAAACCACCGCTACCAGCGGTGGTTTGTTTGCCGGATCAAGAGCTACCAACTCTTTTTC
CGAAGGTAACTGGCTTCAGCAGAGCGCAGATACCAAATACTGTTCTTCTAGTGTAGCCGTAGTTAGGCCA
CCACTTCAAGAACTCTGTAGCACCGCCTACATACCTCGCTCTGCTAATCCTGTTACCAGTGGCTGCTGCC
AGTGGCGATAAGTCGTGTCTTACCGGGTTGGACTCAAGACGATAGTTACCGGATAAGGCGCAGCGGTCGG
GCTGAACGGGGGGTTCGTGCACACAGCCCAGCTTGGAGCGAACGACCTACACCGAACTGAGATACCTACA
GCGTGAGCTATGAGAAAGCGCCACGCTTCCCGAAGGGAGAAAGGCGGACAGGTATCCGGTAAGCGGCAGG
GTCGGAACAGGAGAGCGCACGAGGGAGCTTCCAGGGGGAAACGCCTGGTATCTTTATAGTCCTGTCGGGT
TTCGCCACCTCTGACTTGAGCGTCGATTTTTGTGATGCTCGTCAGGGGGGCGGAGCCTATGGAAAAACGC
CAGCAACGCGGCCTTTTTACGGTTCCTGGCCTTTTGCTGGCCTTTTGCTCACATGTTCTTTCCTGCGTTA
TCCCCTGATTCTGTGGATAACCGTATTACCGCCATGCATT
Features (pLannotate 1.2.2; 16 found; start..end, strand, type, name):
     60..363     +  enhancer       CMV enhancer: human cytomegalovirus immediate early enhancer
    364..567     +  promoter       CMV promoter: human cytomegalovirus (CMV) immediate early promoter
    612..1319    +  CDS            mCherry: mCherry is a basic (constitutively fluorescent) red fluorescent protein published in 2004, derived from Discosoma sp.. It is reported to be a very rapidly-maturing monomer with low acid sensitivity.
   1668..1916    +  ncRNA          IRES Picorna: Accession: RF00229 - Picornavirus internal ribosome entry site (IRES)
   1949..3442    +  CDS            CRY2PHR: N-terminal photolyase homology region of Arabidopsis thaliana cryptochrome 2 binds to CIB1 upon exposure to blue light (Kennedy et al., 2010)
   3830..4024    +  CDS            GAL4 DNA binding domain (fragment): DNA binding domain of the GAL4 transcriptional activator; Saccharomyces cerevisiae GAL4 (truncated)
   4053..4137    +  CDS            large T antigen (fragment): large T antigen from SV40 (simian virus 40)
   4160..4281    +  polyA_signal   SV40 poly(A) signal: SV40 polyadenylation signal
   4315..4743    -  rep_origin     f1 ori (sequence partly withheld): f1 bacteriophage origin of replication; arrow indicates direction of (+) strand synthesis
   4770..4874    +  promoter       AmpR promoter: bla
   4876..5233    +  promoter       SV40 promoter: SV40 enhancer and early promoter
   5268..6062    +  CDS            NeoR/KanR: aminoglycoside phosphotransferase from Tn5; aph(3')-II (or nptII); confers resistance to neomycin, kanamycin, and G418 (Geneticin®)
   6083..6235    +  CDS            ble (fragment): BLE_KLEPN - Experimental evidence at protein level: Swiss-Prot protein existence level 1. Binding protein with a strong affinity to the bleomycin family of antibiotics. Binds to CL990; an antimitotic-antibiotic compound. From Klebsiella pneumoniae.
   6294..6341    +  polyA_signal   HSV TK poly(A) signal: herpes simplex virus thymidine kinase polyadenylation signal (Cole and Stacy, 1985)
   6432..6448    -  polyA_signal   bGH poly(A) signal (fragment): bovine growth hormone polyadenylation signal
   6670..7258    +  rep_origin     ori: high-copy-number ColE1/pMB1/pBR322/pUC origin of replication
