[The description below was written by a language model from this plasmid's Addgene catalogue record and pLannotate feature annotations shown in this document.]
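Description:
CRY-Gal∆DD (B1013) is a 7,373 bp mammalian expression plasmid built on the Clontech pmCherryC1 backbone, modified by placing an IRES element after the end of mCherry. It is propagated in E. coli from a high-copy ColE1/pUC-type origin and selected with kanamycin. The NeoR/KanR aminoglycoside phosphotransferase gene is preceded by both a bacterial (bla) promoter and the SV40 enhancer/early promoter and is followed by an HSV TK polyadenylation signal, so the same marker could also support G418 selection in mammalian cells. An f1 phage origin is present as well. The short ble, bGH poly(A) and SV40 large T antigen fragment calls in the feature table appear to be small backbone remnants rather than functional elements.

The payload is a single bicistronic transcript driven by the CMV immediate-early enhancer and promoter and terminated by the SV40 poly(A) signal. mCherry is translated first as a free red fluorescent marker of transfected cells. A picornavirus IRES then initiates translation of full-length Arabidopsis thaliana cryptochrome 2, which retains its endogenous nuclear localisation signal, joined through a linker containing a NotI site to residues 1–65 of the yeast Gal4 DNA-binding domain. The automated annotation labels only the N-terminal photolyase homology region of CRY2, but the span up to the Gal4 fragment is consistent with the full-length protein described in the catalogue entry. The "∆DD" in the name presumably refers to omission of the Gal4 dimerisation region by this truncation, though the record does not say so explicitly. Because CRY2 binds CIB1 under blue light, the construct serves as the DNA-targeting half of an optogenetic system for light-regulated gene expression in mammalian cells. Partner and reporter constructs are not described in the record.
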