Addgene plasmid #92035: CRY-Gal∆DD (B1013)
Purpose: Expresses CRY2 (full-length, with endogenous NLS) fused to Gal4 (aa1-65 of Gal4BD), downstream of mCherry-IRES
Depositing lab: Chandra Tucker. Depositing organization: University of Colorado Denver and Anschutz Medical Campus. Publication: Bidirectional approaches for optogenetic regulation of gene expression in mammalian cells using Arabidopsis cryptochrome 2. Pathak GP, Spiltoir JI, Hoglund C, Polstein LR, Heine-Koskinen S, Gersbach CA, Rossi J, Tucker CL. Nucleic Acids Res. 2017 Apr 20. doi: 10.1093/nar/gkx260. PubMed 28431041.
Backbone
  Vector backbone: pmCherryC1
  Backbone manufacturer: Clontech
  Backbone size w/o insert (bp): 5270
  Total vector size (bp): 7373
  Modifications to backbone: IRES element between end of mCherry and SacI sites
  Vector type: Mammalian Expression
Growth in bacteria
  Bacterial resistance: Kanamycin, 50 μg/mL
  Growth temperature: 37°C
  Growth strain: DH5alpha
  Copy number: High Copy
Gene/Insert
  Gene/Insert name: CRY2
  Species: A. thaliana (mustard weed)
  Insert size (bp): 2103
  Mutation: Fusion of plant CRY2 to Gal4 binding domain (AA1-65), downstream of mCherry-IRES element
  Entrez Gene: CRY2 (a.k.a. AT1G04400, AT-PHH1, ATCRY2, CRYPTOCHROME 2 APOPROTEIN, F19P19.14, F19P19_14, FHA, PHH1, cryptochrome 2)
  Cloning method: Restriction Enzyme; 5′ cloning site XhoI, SacI (not destroyed); 3′ cloning site Not1 between linker of CRY2 and Gal4 BD (not destroyed)
  Sequencing primers: 5′ custom; 3′ custom
Terms and licenses: Academic/Nonprofit Terms; Industry Terms: Not Available to Industry
How to cite: CRY-Gal∆DD (B1013) was a gift from Chandra Tucker (Addgene plasmid # 92035 ; http://n2t.net/addgene:92035 ; RRID:Addgene_92035)
